LOCUS       Exported 4196 bp ds-DNA circular SYN 12-MAY-2021
DEFINITION  E.coli expression of Cterminal domain of human RanGAP1 with
            Nterminal His-tag.
ACCESSION   .
VERSION     .
KEYWORDS    pET23a-His-hRanGAP1tail
SOURCE      synthetic DNA construct
  ORGANISM  synthetic DNA construct
REFERENCE   1 (bases 1 to 4196)
  AUTHORS   Flotho A, Werner A, Winter T, Frank AS, Ehret H, Melchior F
  TITLE     Recombinant reconstitution of sumoylation reactions in vitro.
  JOURNAL   Methods Mol Biol. 2012;832:93-110. doi: 10.1007/978-1-61779-474-2_5.
  PUBMED    22350878
REFERENCE   2 (bases 1 to 4196)
  AUTHORS   .
  TITLE     Direct Submission
  JOURNAL   Exported May 12, 2021 from SnapGene Server 1.1.58
            http://www.snapgene.com
FEATURES             Location/Qualifiers
     source          1..4196
                     /organism="synthetic DNA construct"
                     /mol_type="other DNA"
     rep_origin      12..467
                     /direction=RIGHT
                     /label=f1 ori
                     /note="f1 bacteriophage origin of replication; arrow
                     indicates direction of (+) strand synthesis"
     primer_bind     complement(99..118)
                     /label=F1ori-R
                     /note="F1 origin, reverse primer"
     primer_bind     309..330
                     /label=F1ori-F
                     /note="F1 origin, forward primer"
     promoter        494..598
                     /gene="bla"
                     /label=AmpR promoter
     CDS             599..1459
                     /codon_start=1
                     /gene="bla"
                     /product="beta-lactamase"
                     /label=AmpR
                     /note="confers resistance to ampicillin, carbenicillin, and
                     related antibiotics"
                     /translation="MSIQHFRVALIPFFAAFCLPVFAHPETLVKVKDAEDQLGARVGYI
                     ELDLNSGKILESFRPEERFPMMSTFKVLLCGAVLSRIDAGQEQLGRRIHYSQNDLVEYS
                     PVTEKHLTDGMTVRELCSAAITMSDNTAANLLLTTIGGPKELTAFLHNMGDHVTRLDRW
                     EPELNEAIPNDERDTTMPAAMATTLRKLLTGELLTLASRQQLIDWMEADKVAGPLLRSA
                     LPAGWFIADKSGAGERGSRGIIAALGPDGKPSRIVVIYTTGSQATMDERNRQIAEIGAS
                     LIKHW"
     primer_bind     complement(817..836)
                     /label=Amp-R
                     /note="Ampicillin resistance gene, reverse primer"
     rep_origin      1630..2218
                     /direction=RIGHT
                     /label=ori
                     /note="high-copy-number ColE1/pMB1/pBR322/pUC origin of
                     replication"
     primer_bind     2119..2138
                     /label=pBR322ori-F
                     /note="pBR322 origin, forward primer"
     primer_bind     2372..2389
                     /label=L4440
                     /note="L4440 vector, forward primer"
     misc_feature    2404..2546
                     /label=bom
                     /note="basis of mobility region from pBR322"
     primer_bind     complement(2472..2491)
                     /label=pRS-marker
                     /note="pRS vectors, use to sequence yeast selectable
                     marker"
     primer_bind     2632..2654
                     /label=pGEX 3'
                     /note="pGEX vectors, reverse primer"
     CDS             complement(2648..2839)
                     /codon_start=1
                     /gene="rop"
                     /product="Rop protein, which maintains plasmids at low copy
                     number"
                     /label=rop
                     /translation="MTKQEKTALNMARFIRSQTLTLLEKLNELDADEQADICESLHDHA
                     DELYRSCLARFGDDGENL"
     primer_bind     3348..3367
                     /label=T7
                     /note="T7 promoter, forward primer"
     promoter        3348..3366
                     /label=T7 promoter
                     /note="promoter for bacteriophage T7 RNA polymerase"
     RBS             3398..3420
                     /note="efficient ribosome binding site from bacteriophage
                     T7 gene 10 (Olins and Rangwala, 1989)"
     CDS             3434..3451
                     /codon_start=1
                     /product="6xHis affinity tag"
                     /label=6xHis
                     /translation="HHHHHH"
     CDS             4040..4057
                     /codon_start=1
                     /product="6xHis affinity tag"
                     /label=6xHis
                     /translation="HHHHHH"
     primer_bind     complement(4110..4128)
                     /label=T7 Term
                     /note="T7 terminator, reverse primer"
     terminator      4124..4171
                     /label=T7 terminator
                     /note="transcription terminator for bacteriophage T7 RNA
                     polymerase"
ORIGIN
        1 tggcgaatgg gnnnnnnnnn nnnnnnnnnn nnnnnnnnnn nnnnnnnnnn nnnnnnnnnn
       61 nnnnnnnnnn nnnnnnnnnn nnnnnnnnnn nnnnnnnnnn nnnnnnnnnn nnnnnnnnnn
      121 nnnnnnnnnn nnnnncnnnn nnnnnnnnnn nnnnnnnnnn nnnnnnnnnn nnnnnnnnnn
      181 nnnnnnnnnn nnnnnnnnnn nnnnnnnnnn nnnnnnnnnn nnnnnnnann nnnnnnnnnn
      241 nnnnnnnnnn nnnnnnnnnn nnnnnnnnnn nnnnnnncct ttgacgttgg agtccacgtt
      301 ctttaatagt ggactcttgt tccaaactgg aacaacactc aaccctatct cggtctattc
      361 ttttgattta taagggattt tgccgatttc ggcctattgg ttaaaaaatg agctgattta
      421 acaaaaattt aacgcgaatt ttaacaaaat attaacgttt acaatttcag gtggcacttt
      481 tcggggaaat gtgcgcggaa cccctatttg tttatttttc taaatacatt caaatatgta
      541 tccgctcatg agacaataac cctgataaat gcttcaataa tattgaaaaa ggaagagtat
      601 gagtattcaa catttccgtg tcgcccttat tccctttttt gcggcatttt gccttcctgt
      661 ttttgctcac ccagaaacgc tggtgaaagt aaaagatgct gaagatcagt tgggtgcacg
      721 agtgggttac atcgaactgg atctcaacag cggtaagatc cttgagagtt ttcgccccga
      781 agaacgtttt ccaatgatga gcacttttaa agttctgcta tgtggcgcgg tattatcccg
      841 tattgacgcc gggcaagagc aactcggtcg ccgcatacac tattctcaga atgacttggt
      901 tgagtactca ccagtcacag aaaagcatct tacggatggc atgacagtaa gagaattatg
      961 cagtgctgcc ataaccatga gtgataacac tgcggccaac ttacttctga caacgatcgg
     1021 aggaccgaag gagctaaccg cttttttgca caacatgggg gatcatgtaa ctcgccttga
     1081 tcgttgggaa ccggagctga atgaagccat accaaacgac gagcgtgaca ccacgatgcc
     1141 tgcagcaatg gcaacaacgt tgcgcaaact attaactggc gaactactta ctctagcttc
     1201 ccggcaacaa ttaatagact ggatggaggc ggataaagtt gcaggaccac ttctgcgctc
     1261 ggcccttccg gctggctggt ttattgctga taaatctgga gccggtgagc gtgggtctcg
     1321 cggtatcatt gcagcactgg ggccagatgg taagccctcc cgtatcgtag ttatctacac
     1381 gacggggagt caggcaacta tggatgaacg aaatagacag atcgctgaga taggtgcctc
     1441 actgattaag cattggtaac tgtcagacca agtttactca tatatacttt agattgattt
     1501 aaaacttcat ttttaattta aaaggatcta ggtgaagatc ctttttgata atctcatgac
     1561 caaaatccct taacgtgagt tttcgttcca ctgagcgtca gaccccgtag aaaagatcaa
     1621 aggatcttct tgagatcctt tttttctgcg cgtaatctgc tgcttgcaaa caaaaaaacc
     1681 accgctacca gcggtggttt gtttgccgga tcaagagcta ccaactcttt ttccgaaggt
     1741 aactggcttc agcagagcgc agataccaaa tactgtcctt ctagtgtagc cgtagttagg
     1801 ccaccacttc aagaactctg tagcaccgcc tacatacctc gctctgctaa tcctgttacc
     1861 agtggctgct gccagtggcg ataagtcgtg tcttaccggg ttggactcaa gacgatagtt
     1921 accggataag gcgcagcggt cgggctgaac ggggggttcg tgcacacagc ccagcttgga
     1981 gcgaacgacc tacaccgaac tgagatacct acagcgtgag ctatgagaaa gcgccacgct
     2041 tcccgaaggg agaaaggcgg acaggtatcc ggtaagcggc agggtcggaa caggagagcg
     2101 cacgagggag cttccagggg gaaacgcctg gtatctttat agtcctgtcg ggtttcgcca
     2161 cctctgactt gagcgtcgat ttttgtgatg ctcgtcaggg gggcggagcc tatggaaaaa
     2221 cgccagcaac gcggcctttt tacggttcct ggccttttgc tggccttttg ctcacatgtt
     2281 ctttcctgcg ttatcccctg attctgtgga taaccgtatt accgcctttg agtgagctga
     2341 taccgctcgc cgcagccgaa cgaccgagcg cagcgagtca gtgagcgagg aagcggaaga
     2401 gcgcctgatg cggtattttc tccttacgca tctgtgcggt atttcacacc gcatatatgg
     2461 tgcactctca gtacaatctg ctctgatgcc gcatagttaa gccagtatac actccgctat
     2521 cgctacgtga ctgggtcatg gctgcgcccc gacacccgcc aacacccgct gacgcgccct
     2581 gacgggcttg tctgctcccg gcatccgctt acagacaagc tgtgaccgtc tccgggagct
     2641 gcatgtgtca gaggttttca ccgtcatcac cgaaacgcgc gaggcagctg cggtaaagct
     2701 catcagcgtg gtcgtgaagc gattcacaga tgtctgcctg ttcatccgcg tccagctcgt
     2761 tgagtttctc cagaagcgtt aatgtctggc ttctgataaa gcgggccatg ttaagggcgg
     2821 ttttttcctg tttggtcact gatgcctccg tgtaaggggg atttctgttc atgggggtaa
     2881 tgataccgat gaaacgagag aggatgctca cgatacgggt tactgatgat gaacatgccc
     2941 ggttactgga acgttgtgag ggtaaacaac tggcggtatg gatgcggcgg gaccagagaa
     3001 aaatcactca gggtcaatgc cagcgcttcg ttaatacaga tgtaggtgtt ccacagggta
     3061 gccagcagca tcctgcgatg cagatccgga acataatggt gcagggcgct gacttccgcg
     3121 tttccagact ttacgaaaca cggaaaccga agaccattca tgttgttgct caggtcgcag
     3181 acgttttgca gcagcagtcg cttcacgttc gctcgcgtat cggtgattca ttctgctaac
     3241 cagtaaggca accccgccag cctagccggg tcctcaacga caggagcacg atcatgcgca
     3301 cccgtggcca ggacccaacg ctgcccgaga tctcgatccc gcgaaattaa tacgactcac
     3361 tatagggaga ccacaacggt ttccctctag aaataatttt gtttaacttt aagaaggaga
     3421 tatacatatg gctcaccacc accaccacca cggtggatcc cctcagcagc gagggcaggg
     3481 agagaagtca gccacgccct cacggaagat tctggaccct aacactgggg agccagctcc
     3541 cgtgctgtcc tccccacctc ctgcagacgt ctccaccttc ctggcttttc cctctccaga
     3601 gaagctgctg cgcctagggc ccaagagctc cgtgctgata gcccagcaga ctgacacgtc
     3661 tgaccccgag aaggtggtct ctgccttcct aaaggtgtca tctgtgttca aggacgaagc
     3721 tactgtgagg atggcagtgc aggatgcagt agatgccctg atgcagaagg ctttcaactc
     3781 ctcgtccttc aactccaaca ccttcctcac caggctgctc gtgcacatgg gtctgctcaa
     3841 gagtgaagac aaggtcaagg ccattgccaa cctgtacggc cccctgatgg cgctgaacca
     3901 catggtgcag caggactatt tccccaaggc ccttgcaccc ctgctgctgg cgttcgtgac
     3961 caagcccaac agcgccctgg aatcctgctc cttcgcccgc cacagtctgc tgcagacgct
     4021 gtacaaggtc tagctcgagc accaccacca ccaccactga gatccggctg ctaacaaagc
     4081 ccgaaaggaa gctgagttgg ctgctgccac cgctgagcaa taactagcat aaccccttgg
     4141 ggcctctaaa cgggtcttga ggggtttttt gctgaaagga ggaactatat ccggat
//
