[The description below was written by a language model from this plasmid's Addgene catalogue record and the feature table of its GenBank file.]
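Description:
pET23a-His-hRanGAP1tail is a 4,196 bp bacterial expression plasmid built on the Novagen pET23a backbone for producing the C-terminal domain of human RanGAP1 (Ran GTPase activating protein 1) in E. coli. It is selected through a beta-lactamase gene under its own promoter, which confers ampicillin resistance. It replicates from a ColE1/pBR322-type origin accompanied by the pBR322 bom region and the rop gene. The presence of rop is consistent with the low copy number listed in the catalogue entry, although the generic origin annotation describes the family as high-copy. An f1 phage origin is also present, which in principle allows single-stranded DNA production.

The expression cassette consists of a T7 promoter, the efficient ribosome binding site from phage T7 gene 10, the coding region and a T7 terminator, so transcription depends on a host that supplies T7 RNA polymerase. The roughly 600 bp insert encodes residues 398–587 of RanGAP1 and was cloned between BamHI (destroyed during cloning) and XhoI (retained). A 6xHis tag lies immediately downstream of the start of the reading frame, giving the N-terminal tag named in the record for metal-affinity purification. The feature table also annotates a second 6xHis sequence after the insert, which corresponds to the vector's own C-terminal tag position. The record does not say whether the insert carries a stop codon that excludes it from the protein, and the RanGAP1 coding sequence itself is not annotated as a feature.

The associated publication concerns recombinant reconstitution of sumoylation reactions in vitro. This suggests the purified RanGAP1 tail is intended as a component of such assays, most plausibly a substrate, though the record does not spell out its role.
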