Addgene plasmid #53139: pET23a-His-hRanGAP1tail
Purpose: E.coli expression of Cterminal domain of human RanGAP1 with Nterminal His-tag
Depositing lab: Frauke Melchior. Depositing organization: Universitaet Heidelberg. Publication: Recombinant reconstitution of sumoylation reactions in vitro. Flotho A, Werner A, Winter T, Frank AS, Ehret H, Melchior F. Methods Mol Biol. 2012;832:93-110. doi: 10.1007/978-1-61779-474-2_5. PubMed 22350878.
Backbone
  Vector backbone: pET23a
  Backbone manufacturer: Novagen
  Backbone size w/o insert (bp): 3666
  Total vector size (bp): 4196
  Vector type: Bacterial Expression
Growth in bacteria
  Bacterial resistance: Ampicillin, 100 μg/mL
  Growth temperature: 37°C
  Growth strain: DH5alpha
  Copy number: Low Copy
Gene/Insert
  Gene/Insert name: RanGAP1 (alt name: Ran GTPase activating protein 1)
  Species: H. sapiens (human)
  Insert size (bp): 606
  Mutation: C-terminal fragment (amino acids 398-587)
  Entrez Gene: RANGAP1 (a.k.a. Fug1, RANGAP, SD)
  Promoter: T7
  Tag / fusion protein: His (N terminal on insert)
  Cloning method: Restriction Enzyme; 5′ cloning site BamHI (destroyed during cloning); 3′ cloning site XhoI (not destroyed)
  Sequencing primers: 5′ T7; 3′ T7-term
Terms and licenses: Academic/Nonprofit Terms; Industry Terms: Not Available to Industry
How to cite: pET23a-His-hRanGAP1tail was a gift from Frauke Melchior (Addgene plasmid # 53139 ; http://n2t.net/addgene:53139 ; RRID:Addgene_53139)
