>Addgene plasmid #53139 | pET23a-His-hRanGAP1tail | addgene partial sequence | sequence record 86477 | T7 5'-TAATACGACTCACTATAGGG-3'
ACTTTAAGAAGGAGATATACATATGGCTCACCACCACCACCACCACGGTGGATCCCCTCAGCAGCGAGGG
CAGGGAGAGAAGTCAGCCACGCCCTCACGGAAGATTCTGGACCCTAACACTGGGGAGCCAGCTCCCGTGC
TGTCCTCCCCACCTCCTGCAGACGTCTCCACCTTCCTGGCTTTTCCCTCTCCAGAGAAGCTGCTGCGCCT
AGGGCCCAAGAGCTCCGTGCTGATAGCCCAGCAGACTGACACGTCTGACCCCGAGAAGGTGGTCTCTGCC
TTCCTAAAGGTGTCATCTGTGTTCAAGGACGAAGCTACTGTGAGGATGGCAGTGCAGGATGCAGTAGATG
CCCTGATGCAGAAGGCTTTCAACTCCTCGTCCTTCAACTCCAACACCTTCCTCACCAGGCTCCTCGTGCA
CATGGGTCTGCTCAAGAGTGAAGACAAGGTCAAGGCCATTGCCAACCTGTACGGCCCCCTGATGGCGCTG
AACCACATGGTGCAGCAGGACTATTTCCCCAAGGCCCTTGCACCCCTGCTGCTGGCGTTCGTGACCAAGC
CCAACAGCGCCCTGGAATCCTGCTCCTTCGCCCGCCACAGTCTGCTGCAGACGCTGTACAAGGTCTAGCT
CGAGCACCACCACCACCACCACTGAGATCCGGCTGCTAACAAAGCCCGAAAGGAAGCTGAGTTGGCTGCT
GCCACCGCTGAGCAATAACTAGCATAACCCCTTGGGGCCTCTAAACGGGTCTTGAGGGGTTTTTTGCTGA
AAGGAGGAACTATATCCGGATTGGCGAATGGG
[74 nt withheld, positions 803-876]
